Addgene plasmid #228819: pCSCG-Fc-pST3Gal1 WT
Purpose: Expresses Fc-fusion pST3Gal1 WT in mammalian cells
Depositing lab: Sriram Neelamegham. Depositing organization: University at Buffalo (SUNY Buffalo). Publication: Engineering glycosyltransferases into glycan binding proteins using a mammalian surface display platform. Hombu R, Beatty LE, Tomaszewski J, Park S, Neelamegham S. Nat Commun. 2025 Jul 18;16(1):6637. doi: 10.1038/s41467-025-62018-z. PubMed 40681527.
Backbone
  Vector backbone: pCSCG
  Backbone size w/o insert (bp): 7772
  Total vector size (bp): 9503
  Vector type: Mammalian Expression, Lentiviral
Growth in bacteria
  Bacterial resistance: Ampicillin, 100 μg/mL
  Growth temperature: 37°C
  Growth strain: NEB Stable
  Copy number: High Copy
Gene/Insert
  Gene/Insert name: Fc-pST3Gal1 WT
  Species: H. sapiens (human); pig
  Insert size (bp): 1731
  Mutation: amino acids 1-59 of pST3Gal1 were deleted
  Promoter: CMV
  Tag / fusion protein: human IgG1 Fc region (N terminal on insert); 6His tag (N terminal on insert)
  Cloning method: Gibson Cloning
  Sequencing primers: 5′ CGCAAATGGGCGGTAGGCGTG; 3′ CAGCATTGGTAGCTGCTGTA
Resource information
  A portion of this plasmid was derived from a plasmid made by: Inder Verma (backbone, Addgene #12154)
Terms and licenses: Academic/Nonprofit Terms; Industry Terms: Not Available to Industry
Depositor comments: Insert size includes N-terminal Fc portion. Fc-pST3Gal1 WT shows enzymatic activity by forming Siaα2,3Galβ1,3GalNAcα-Ser/Thr. Please visit https://doi.org/10.21203/rs.3.rs-5004188/v1 for the preprint.
How to cite: pCSCG-Fc-pST3Gal1 WT was a gift from Sriram Neelamegham (Addgene plasmid # 228819 ; http://n2t.net/addgene:228819 ; RRID:Addgene_228819)
