[The description below was written by a language model from this plasmid's Addgene catalogue record and pLannotate feature annotations shown in this document.]
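Description:
pCSCG-Fc-pST3Gal1 WT is a lentiviral transfer plasmid of about 9.5 kb, built on the pCSCG backbone, for expressing an Fc-fused pig sialyltransferase in mammalian cells. It is maintained in E. coli through a high-copy ColE1/pUC-type origin with ampicillin resistance (AmpR under its own promoter). An f1 origin is also annotated. The viral portion has a CMV enhancer/promoter driving a truncated HIV-1 5' LTR, followed by the Ψ packaging signal with a gag fragment and the Rev response element. A second truncated LTR and a bGH polyadenylation signal lie downstream of the insert. Together these elements allow the genomic RNA to be produced and packaged when helper functions are supplied in trans. Outside the LTR-flanked region, an SV40/EM7-driven BleoR cassette with an SV40 poly(A) signal could confer Zeocin resistance, although the record lists only ampicillin for selection.

The payload is driven by an internal CMV enhancer/promoter. The 1,731 bp insert encodes an N-terminal 6xHis tag and the human IgG1 Fc region fused to porcine ST3Gal1 lacking amino acids 1–59. The automated annotation also detects a short human SELPLG (PSGL-1) fragment just upstream of the Fc and a partial TEV protease site after the enzyme; the record does not explain the role of either. No secretion signal is annotated, and the record does not say how the fusion is routed. According to the depositor, the wild-type fusion is enzymatically active and forms Siaα2,3Galβ1,3GalNAcα-Ser/Thr, the sialylated core 1 O-glycan. The construct comes from work on engineering glycosyltransferases into glycan-binding proteins using a mammalian surface display platform. The record does not state its specific role in that work, but as the wild-type enzyme it would plausibly serve as a reference for engineered variants.
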