Features (pLannotate 1.2.2; 32 found; start..end, strand, type, name):
     28..80      -  misc_feature   bom (fragment): basis of mobility region from pBR322
    235..614     +  enhancer       CMV enhancer: human cytomegalovirus immediate early enhancer
    615..814     +  promoter       CMV promoter: human cytomegalovirus (CMV) immediate early promoter
    832..1012    +  LTR            5' LTR (truncated): truncated 5' long terminal repeat (LTR) from HIV-1
   1059..1184    +  misc_feature   HIV-1 Ψ: packaging signal of human immunodeficiency virus type 1
   1168..1531    +  CDS            HIV-1 gag (fragment): gag protein from human immunodeficiency virus 1; gag
   1677..1910    +  misc_feature   RRE: The Rev response element (RRE) of HIV-1 allows for Rev-dependent mRNA export from the nucleus to the cytoplasm.
   2287..2388    +  CDS            Rev (fragment): human immunodeficiency virus 1 (HIV-1) Rev protein; rev; enhances nuclear export of unspliced and incompletely spliced viral mRNAs
   2463..2766    +  enhancer       CMV enhancer: human cytomegalovirus immediate early enhancer
   2767..2970    +  promoter       CMV promoter: human cytomegalovirus (CMV) immediate early promoter
   3083..3099    +  CDS            capTEV™ (fragment): composite tag for in vivo biotinylation, TEV protease cleavage, and 6xHis tagging
   3098..3178    +  CDS            SELPLG (fragment): SELPL_HUMAN - Experimental evidence at protein level: Swiss-Prot protein existence level 1. (Microbial infection) Acts as a receptor for enterovirus 71. From Homo sapiens (Human).
   3176..3841    +  CDS            IGHG1 (fragment): IGHG1_HUMAN - Experimental evidence at protein level: Swiss-Prot protein existence level 1. Constant region of immunoglobulin heavy chains. Immunoglobulins, also known as antibodies, are membrane-bound or secreted glycoproteins produced by B lymphocytes. In the recognition phase of humoral immunity, the membrane-bound immunoglobulins serve as receptors which, upon binding of a specific antigen, trigger the clonal expansion and differentiation of B lymphocytes into immunoglobulins- secreting plasma cells. Secreted immunoglobulins mediate the effector phase of humoral immunity, which results in
   3887..4738    +  CDS            ST3GAL1 (fragment): SIA4A_PIG - Also known as SIAT4A. Experimental evidence at protein level: Swiss-Prot protein existence level 1. A beta-galactoside alpha2-3 sialyltransferase involved in terminal sialylation of glycoproteins and glycolipids (PubMed:19820709, PubMed:8288606). Catalyzes the transfer of sialic acid (N-acetyl- neuraminic acid; Neu5Ac) from the nucleotide sugar donor CMP-Neu5Ac onto acceptor Galbeta-(1->3)-GalNAc-terminated glycoconjugates through an alpha2-3 linkage (PubMed:19820709, PubMed:8288606). Adds sialic acid to the core 1 O-glycan, Galbeta-(1->3)-GalNAc-O-Ser/Thr, which is a major structu
   4753..4771    +  CDS            TEV site (fragment): tobacco etch virus (TEV) protease recognition and cleavage site
   4788..5297    +  CDS            nef (fragment): NEF_HV1LA - Experimental evidence at protein level: Swiss-Prot protein existence level 1. Extracellular Nef protein targets CD4(+) T-lymphocytes for apoptosis by interacting with CXCR4 surface receptors. From Human immunodeficiency virus type 1 group M subtype B (isolate Lai) (HIV-1).
   5304..5484    +  LTR            5' LTR (truncated): truncated 5' long terminal repeat (LTR) from HIV-1
   5516..5740    +  polyA_signal   bGH poly(A) signal: bovine growth hormone polyadenylation signal
   5744..5765    +  promoter       SV40 promoter (fragment): SV40 enhancer and early promoter
   5786..6214    +  rep_origin     f1 ori (sequence partly withheld): f1 bacteriophage origin of replication; arrow indicates direction of (+) strand synthesis
   6228..6557    +  promoter       SV40 promoter: SV40 enhancer and early promoter
   6605..6652    +  promoter       EM7 promoter: synthetic bacterial promoter&nbsp
   6671..7045    +  CDS            BleoR: antibiotic-binding protein; Sh ble from Streptoalloteichus hindustanus; confers resistance to bleomycin, phleomycin, and Zeocin™
   7055..7180    +  CDS            ble (fragment): BLE_KLEPN - Experimental evidence at protein level: Swiss-Prot protein existence level 1. Binding protein with a strong affinity to the bleomycin family of antibiotics. Binds to CL990; an antimitotic-antibiotic compound. From Klebsiella pneumoniae.
   7175..7296    +  polyA_signal   SV40 poly(A) signal: SV40 polyadenylation signal
   7369..7385    -  protein_bind   lac operator: The lac repressor binds to the lac operator to inhibit transcription in E. coli. This inhibition can be relieved by adding lactose or isopropyl-β-D-thiogalactopyranoside (IPTG). lac repressor encoded by lacI
   7393..7423    -  promoter       lac promoter: promoter for the E. coli lac operon
   7438..7459    -  protein_bind   CAP binding site: CAP binding activates transcription in the presence of cAMP. E. coli catabolite activator protein
   7472..7564    -  CDS            lacI (fragment): lac repressor; lacI; The lac repressor binds to the lac operator to inhibit transcription in E. coli. This inhibition can be relieved by adding lactose or isopropyl-β-D-thiogalactopyranoside (IPTG).
   7747..8335    -  rep_origin     ori: high-copy-number ColE1/pMB1/pBR322/pUC origin of replication
   8506..9366    -  CDS            AmpR: β-lactamase; bla; confers resistance to ampicillin, carbenicillin, and related antibiotics
   9367..9471    -  promoter       AmpR promoter: bla
>Addgene plasmid #228819 | pCSCG-Fc-pST3Gal1 WT | addgene full sequence | sequence record 483024 | Addgene NGS Result
GACGGATCGGGAGATCTCCCGATCCCCTATGGTGCACTCTCAGTACAATCTGCTCTGATGCCGCATAGTT
AAGCCAGTATCTGCTCCCTGCTTGTGTGTTGGAGGTCGCTGAGTAGTGCGCGAGCAAAATTTAAGCTACA
ACAAGGCAAGGCTTGACCGACAATTGCATGAAGAATCTGCTTAGGGTTAGGCGTTTTGCGCTGCTTCGCG
ATGTACGGGCCAGATATACGCGTTGACATTGATTATTGACTAGTTATTAATAGTAATCAATTACGGGGTC
ATTAGTTCATAGCCCATATATGGAGTTCCGCGTTACATAACTTACGGTAAATGGCCCGCCTGGCTGACCG
CCCAACGACCCCCGCCCATTGACGTCAATAATGACGTATGTTCCCATAGTAACGCCAATAGGGACTTTCC
ATTGACGTCAATGGGTGGAGTATTTACGGTAAACTGCCCACTTGGCAGTACATCAAGTGTATCATATGCC
AAGTACGCCCCCTATTGACGTCAATGACGGTAAATGGCCCGCCTGGCATTATGCCCAGTACATGACCTTA
TGGGACTTTCCTACTTGGCAGTACATCTACGTATTAGTCATCGCTATTACCATGGTGATGCGGTTTTGGC
AGTACATCAATGGGCGTGGATAGCGGTTTGACTCACGGGGATTTCCAAGTCTCCACCCCATTGACGTCAA
TGGGAGTTTGTTTTGGCACCAAAATCAACGGGACTTTCCAAAATGTCGTAACAACTCCGCCCCATTGACG
CAAATGGGCGGTAGGCGTGTACGGTGGGAGGTCTATATAAGCAGCGCGTTTTGCCTGTACTGGGTCTCTC
TGGTTAGACCAGATCTGAGCCTGGGAGCTCTCTGGCTAACTAGGGAACCCACTGCTTAAGCCTCAATAAA
GCTTGCCTTGAGTGCTTCAAGTAGTGTGTGCCCGTCTGTTGTGTGACTCTGGTAACTAGAGATCCCTCAG
ACCCTTTTAGTCAGTGTGGAAAATCTCTAGCAGTGGCGCCCGAACAGGGACTTGAAAGCGAAAGGGAAAC
CAGAGGAGCTCTCTCGACGCAGGACTCGGCTTGCTGAAGCGCGCACGGCAAGAGGCGAGGGGCGGCGACT
GGTGAGTACGCCAAAAATTTTGACTAGCGGAGGCTAGAAGGAGAGAGATGGGTGCGAGAGCGTCAGTATT
AAGCGGGGGAGAATTAGATCGCGATGGGAAAAAATTCGGTTAAGGCCAGGGGGAAAGAAAAAATATAAAT
TAAAACATATAGTATGGGCAAGCAGGGAGCTAGAACGATTCGCAGTTAATCCTGGCCTGTTAGAAACATC
AGAAGGCTGTAGACAAATACTGGGACAGCTACAACCATCCCTTCAGACAGGATCAGAAGAACTTAGATCA
TTATATAATACAGTAGCAACCCTCTATTGTGTGCATCAAAGGATAGAGATAAAAGACACCAAGGAAGCTT
TAGACAAGATAGAGGAAGAGCAAAACAAAAGTAAGACCACCGCACAGCAAGCGGCCGCTGATCTTCAGAC
CTGGAGGAGGAGATATGAGGGACAATTGGAGAAGTGAATTATATAAATATAAAGTAGTAAAAATTGAACC
ATTAGGAGTAGCACCCACCAAGGCAAAGAGAAGAGTGGTGCAGAGAGAAAAAAGAGCAGTGGGAATAGGA
GCTTTGTTCCTTGGGTTCTTGGGAGCAGCAGGAAGCACTATGGGCGCAGCGTCAATGACGCTGACGGTAC
AGGCCAGACAATTATTGTCTGGTATAGTGCAGCAGCAGAACAATTTGCTGAGGGCTATTGAGGCGCAACA
GCATCTGTTGCAACTCACAGTCTGGGGCATCAAGCAGCTCCAGGCAAGAATCCTGGCTGTGGAAAGATAC
CTAAAGGATCAACAGCTCCTGGGGATTTGGGGTTGCTCTGGAAAACTCATTTGCACCACTGCTGTGCCTT
GGAATGCTAGTTGGAGTAATAAATCTCTGGAACAGATTTGGAATCACACGACCTGGATGGAGTGGGACAG
AGAAATTAACAATTACACAAGCTTAATACACTCCTTAATTGAAGAATCGCAAAACCAGCAAGAAAAGAAT
GAACAAGAATTATTGGAATTAGATAAATGGGCAAGTTTGTGGAATTGGTTTAACATAACAAATTGGCTGT
GGTATATAAAATTATTCATAATGATAGTAGGAGGCTTGGTAGGTTTAAGAATAGTTTTTGCTGTACTTTC
TATAGTGAATAGAGTTAGGCAGGGATATTCACCATTATCGTTTCAGACCCACCTCCCAACCCCGAGGGGA
CCCGACAGGCCCGAAGGAATAGAAGAAGAAGGTGGAGAGAGAGACAGAGACAGATCCATTCGATTAGTGA
ACGGATCCCCCGGGCTGCAGGAATTCGATTAATAGTAATCAATTACGGGGTCATTAGTTCATAGCCCATA
TATGGAGTTCCGCGTTACATAACTTACGGTAAATGGCCCGCCTGGCTGACCGCCCAACGACCCCCGCCCA
TTGACGTCAATAATGACGTATGTTCCCATAGTAACGCCAATAGGGACTTTCCATTGACGTCAATGGGTGG
AGTATTTACGGTAAACTGCCCACTTGGCAGTACATCAAGTGTATCATATGCCAAGTACGCCCCCTATTGA
CGTCAATGACGGTAAATGGCCCGCCTGGCATTATGCCCAGTACATGACCTTATGGGACTTTCCTACTTGG
CAGTACATCTACGTATTAGTCATCGCTATTACCATGGTGATGCGGTTTTGGCAGTACATCAATGGGCGTG
GATAGCGGTTTGACTCACGGGGATTTCCAAGTCTCCACCCCATTGACGTCAATGGGAGTTTGTTTTGGCA
CCAAAATCAACGGGACTTTCCAAAATGTCGTAACAACTCCGCCCCATTGACGCAAATGGGCGGTAGGCGT
GTACGGTGGGAGGTCTATATAAGCAGAGCTGGTTTAGTGAACCGTCAGATCCGCTAGCGCCGCCACCATG
ATTCCTGCCAGATTTGCCGGGGTGCTGCTTGCTCTGGCCCTCATTTTGCCAGGGACCCTTTGTACCGGTC
ACCATCATCATCATCATCAGGCCACCGAATATGAGTACCTAGATTATGATTTCCTGCCAGAAACGGAGCC
TCCACGACCTATGATGGATGACGATGACAAATCTAGAACATGCCCACCGTGCCCAGCACCTGAACTCGCG
GGGGCACCGTCAGTCTTCCTCTTCCCCCCAAAACCCAAGGACACCCTCATGATCTCCCGGACCCCTGAGG
TCACATGCGTGGTGGTGGACGTGAGCCACGAAGACCCTGAGGTCAAGTTCAACTGGTACGTGGACGGCGT
GGAGGTGCATAATGCCAAGACAAAGCCGCGGGAGGAGCAGTACAACAGCACGTACCGTGTGGTCAGCGTC
CTCACCGTCCTGCACCAGGACTGGCTGAATGGCAAGGAGTACAAGTGCAAGGTCTCCAACAAAGCCCTCC
CAGCCCCCATCGAGAAAACCATCTCCAAAGCCAAAGGGCAGCCCCGAGAACCACAGGTGTACACCCTGCC
CCCATCCCGGGATGAGCTGACCAAGAACCAGGTCAGCCTGACCTGCCTGGTCAAAGGCTTCTATCCCAGC
GACATCGCCGTGGAGTGGGAGAGCAATGGGCAGCCGGAGAACAACTACAAGACCACGCCTCCCGTGCTGG
ACTCCGACGGCTCCTTCTTCCTCTACAGCAAGCTCACCGTGGACAAGAGCAGGTGGCAGCAGGGGAACGT
CTTCTCATGCTCCGTGATGCATGAGGCTCTGCACAACCACTACACGCAGAAGAGCCTCTCCCTGTCTCCG
GGTAAAGGTAGCGGCTCTGGTAGCGGTTCCGGCTCTCGCCCGTGCACCTGTACCCGCTGCATCGAGGAGC
AGCGCGTTAGCGCGTGGTTTGATGAACGTTTCAATCGCAGCATGCAGCCGCTGTTAACCGCGAAAAATGC
GCATCTGGAAGAAGATACCTATAAATGGTGGTTACGCCTGCAGCGTGAGAAACAGCCAAACAACCTGAAT
GATACGATCCGCGAGCTCTTCCAAGTGGTGCCGGGCAACGTTGATCCGCTGCTGGAAAAACGCTTAGTGT
CTTGTCGCCGCTGCGCCGTGGTGGGCAACTCTGGTAACCTGAAAGAAAGCTACTATGGCCCGCAGATTGA
CAGCCATGACTTCGTTCTGCGTATGAACAAAGCGCCGACCGAAGGTTTTGAGGCGGATGTTGGTAGCAAA
ACCACGCATCATTTTGTTTATCCGGAAAGCTTCCGTGAATTAGCGCAAGAAGTGAGCATGATTCTGGTAC
CGTTTAAAACGACCGATCTGGAATGGGTGATTTCTGCCACGACCACGGGCCGTATTTCTCATACGTATGT
TCCGGTGCCGGCGAAAATCAAAGTGAAGAAAGAAAAAATTCTGATCTATCACCCGGCGTTTATTAAATAT
GTGTTTGATCGCTGGCTGCAGGGCCACGGTCGTTATCCGTCTACGGGCATCCTGAGCGTGATTTTTAGCC
TGCATATTTGTGACGAGGTCGACCTGTACGGTTTTGGCGCCGATTCTAAAGGTAACTGGCACCATTATTG
GGAAAACAATCCATCTGCGGGTGCGTTTCGCAAGACCGGCGTTCATGATGGTGATTTCGAGTCTAATGTT
ACCACCATCCTGGCGAGCATTAACAAAATTCGTATTTTCAAAGGTCGTTGACCTGCAGGTTCGAAAACCT
GTACTTCCAGGGCCATCACCATCACCATCACTGACTCGAGACCTAGAAAAACATGGAGCAATCACAAGTA
GCAATACAGCAGCTACCAATGCTGATTGTGCCTGGCTAGAAGCACAAGAGGAGGAGGAGGTGGGTTTTCC
AGTCACACCTCAGGTACCTTTAAGACCAATGACTTACAAGGCAGCTGTAGATCTTAGCCACTTTTTAAAA
GAAAAGGGGGGACTGGAAGGGCTAATTCACTCCCAACGAAGACAAGATATCCTTGATCTGTGGATCTACC
ACACACAAGGCTACTTCCCTGATTGGCAGAACTACACACCAGGGCCAGGGATCAGATATCCACTGACCTT
TGGATGGTGCTACAAGCTAGTACCAGTTGAGCAAGAGAAGGTAGAAGAAGCCAATGAAGGAGAGAACACC
CGCTTGTTACACCCTGTGAGCCTGCATGGGATGGATGACCCGGAGAGAGAAGTATTAGAGTGGAGGTTTG
ACAGCCGCCTAGCATTTCATCACATGGCCCGAGAGCTGCATCCGGACTGTACTGGGTCTCTCTGGTTAGA
CCAGATCTGAGCCTGGGAGCTCTCTGGCTAACTAGGGAACCCACTGCTTAAGCCTCAATAAAGCTTGCCT
TGAGTGCTTCAAGTAGTGTGTGCCCGTCTGTTGTGTGACTCTGGTAACTAGAGATCCCTCAGACCCTTTT
AGTCAGTGTGGAAAATCTCTAGCAGGGCCCGTTTAAACCCGCTGATCAGCCTCGACTGTGCCTTCTAGTT
GCCAGCCATCTGTTGTTTGCCCCTCCCCCGTGCCTTCCTTGACCCTGGAAGGTGCCACTCCCACTGTCCT
TTCCTAATAAAATGAGGAAATTGCATCGCATTGTCTGAGTAGGTGTCATTCTATTCTGGGGGGTGGGGTG
GGGCAGGACAGCAAGGGGGAGGATTGGGAAGACAATAGCAGGCATGCTGGGGATGCGGTGGGCTCTATGG
CTTCTGAGGCGGAAAGAACCAGCTGGGGCTCTAGGGGGTATCCCC
[124 nt withheld, positions 5786-5909]
C
[91 nt withheld, positions 5911-6001]
A
[49 nt withheld, positions 6003-6051]
CCTTTGACGTTGGAGTCCACGTTCTTT
[37 nt withheld, positions 6079-6115]
ACCCTATCTCGGTCTATTCTTTTGATTTATAAGGGATTTTGCCGATTTCGGCCTATTGGTTAAAAAATGA
GCTGATTTAACAAAAATTTAACGCGAATTAATTCTGTGGAATGTGTGTCAGTTAGGGTGTGGAAAGTCCC
CAGGCTCCCCAGCAGGCAGAAGTATGCAAAGCATGCATCTCAATTAGTCAGCAACCAGGTGTGGAAAGTC
CCCAGGCTCCCCAGCAGGCAGAAGTATGCAAAGCATGCATCTCAATTAGTCAGCAACCATAGTCCCGCCC
CTAACTCCGCCCATCCCGCCCCTAACTCCGCCCAGTTCCGCCCATTCTCCGCCCCATGGCTGACTAATTT
TTTTTATTTATGCAGAGGCCGAGGCCGCCTCTGCCTCTGAGCTATTCCAGAAGTAGTGAGGAGGCTTTTT
TGGAGGCCTAGGCTTTTGCAAAAAGCTCCCGGGAGCTTGTATATCCATTTTCGGATCTGATCAGCACGTG
TTGACAATTAATCATCGGCATAGTATATCGGCATAGTATAATACGACAAGGTGAGGAACTAAACCATGGC
CAAGTTGACCAGTGCCGTTCCGGTGCTCACCGCGCGCGACGTCGCCGGAGCGGTCGAGTTCTGGACCGAC
CGGCTCGGGTTCTCCCGGGACTTCGTGGAGGACGACTTCGCCGGTGTGGTCCGGGACGACGTGACCCTGT
TCATCAGCGCGGTCCAGGACCAGGTGGTGCCGGACAACACCCTGGCCTGGGTGTGGGTGCGCGGCCTGGA
CGAGCTGTACGCCGAGTGGTCGGAGGTCGTGTCCACGAACTTCCGGGACGCCTCCGGGCCGGCCATGACC
GAGATCGGCGAGCAGCCGTGGGGGCGGGAGTTCGCCCTGCGCGACCCGGCCGGCAACTGCGTGCACTTCG
TGGCCGAGGAGCAGGACTGACACGTGCTACGAGATTTCGATTCCACCGCCGCCTTCTATGAAAGGTTGGG
CTTCGGAATCGTTTTCCGGGACGCCGGCTGGATGATCCTCCAGCGCGGGGATCTCATGCTGGAGTTCTTC
GCCCACCCCAACTTGTTTATTGCAGCTTATAATGGTTACAAATAAAGCAATAGCATCACAAATTTCACAA
ATAAAGCATTTTTTTCACTGCATTCTAGTTGTGGTTTGTCCAAACTCATCAATGTATCTTATCATGTCTG
TATACCGTCGACCTCTAGCTAGAGCTTGGCGTAATCATGGTCATAGCTGTTTCCTGTGTGAAATTGTTAT
CCGCTCACAATTCCACACAACATACGAGCCGGAAGCATAAAGTGTAAAGCCTGGGGTGCCTAATGAGTGA
GCTAACTCACATTAATTGCGTTGCGCTCACTGCCCGCTTTCCAGTCGGGAAACCTGTCGTGCCAGCTGCA
TTAATGAATCGGCCAACGCGCGGGGAGAGGCGGTTTGCGTATTGGGCGCTCTTCCGCTTCCTCGCTCACT
GACTCGCTGCGCTCGGTCGTTCGGCTGCGGCGAGCGGTATCAGCTCACTCAAAGGCGGTAATACGGTTAT
CCACAGAATCAGGGGATAACGCAGGAAAGAACATGTGAGCAAAAGGCCAGCAAAAGGCCAGGAACCGTAA
AAAGGCCGCGTTGCTGGCGTTTTTCCATAGGCTCCGCCCCCCTGACGAGCATCACAAAAATCGACGCTCA
AGTCAGAGGTGGCGAAACCCGACAGGACTATAAAGATACCAGGCGTTTCCCCCTGGAAGCTCCCTCGTGC
GCTCTCCTGTTCCGACCCTGCCGCTTACCGGATACCTGTCCGCCTTTCTCCCTTCGGGAAGCGTGGCGCT
TTCTCATAGCTCACGCTGTAGGTATCTCAGTTCGGTGTAGGTCGTTCGCTCCAAGCTGGGCTGTGTGCAC
GAACCCCCCGTTCAGCCCGACCGCTGCGCCTTATCCGGTAACTATCGTCTTGAGTCCAACCCGGTAAGAC
ACGACTTATCGCCACTGGCAGCAGCCACTGGTAACAGGATTAGCAGAGCGAGGTATGTAGGCGGTGCTAC
AGAGTTCTTGAAGTGGTGGCCTAACTACGGCTACACTAGAAGAACAGTATTTGGTATCTGCGCTCTGCTG
AAGCCAGTTACCTTCGGAAAAAGAGTTGGTAGCTCTTGATCCGGCAAACAAACCACCGCTGGTAGCGGTG
GTTTTTTTGTTTGCAAGCAGCAGATTACGCGCAGAAAAAAAGGATCTCAAGAAGATCCTTTGATCTTTTC
TACGGGGTCTGACGCTCAGTGGAACGAAAACTCACGTTAAGGGATTTTGGTCATGAGATTATCAAAAAGG
ATCTTCACCTAGATCCTTTTAAATTAAAAATGAAGTTTTAAATCAATCTAAAGTATATATGAGTAAACTT
GGTCTGACAGTTACCAATGCTTAATCAGTGAGGCACCTATCTCAGCGATCTGTCTATTTCGTTCATCCAT
AGTTGCCTGACTCCCCGTCGTGTAGATAACTACGATACGGGAGGGCTTACCATCTGGCCCCAGTGCTGCA
ATGATACCGCGAGACCCACGCTCACCGGCTCCAGATTTATCAGCAATAAACCAGCCAGCCGGAAGGGCCG
AGCGCAGAAGTGGTCCTGCAACTTTATCCGCCTCCATCCAGTCTATTAATTGTTGCCGGGAAGCTAGAGT
AAGTAGTTCGCCAGTTAATAGTTTGCGCAACGTTGTTGCCATTGCTACAGGCATCGTGGTGTCACGCTCG
TCGTTTGGTATGGCTTCATTCAGCTCCGGTTCCCAACGATCAAGGCGAGTTACATGATCCCCCATGTTGT
GCAAAAAAGCGGTTAGCTCCTTCGGTCCTCCGATCGTTGTCAGAAGTAAGTTGGCCGCAGTGTTATCACT
CATGGTTATGGCAGCACTGCATAATTCTCTTACTGTCATGCCATCCGTAAGATGCTTTTCTGTGACTGGT
GAGTACTCAACCAAGTCATTCTGAGAATAGTGTATGCGGCGACCGAGTTGCTCTTGCCCGGCGTCAATAC
GGGATAATACCGCGCCACATAGCAGAACTTTAAAAGTGCTCATCATTGGAAAACGTTCTTCGGGGCGAAA
ACTCTCAAGGATCTTACCGCTGTTGAGATCCAGTTCGATGTAACCCACTCGTGCACCCAACTGATCTTCA
GCATCTTTTACTTTCACCAGCGTTTCTGGGTGAGCAAAAACAGGAAGGCAAAATGCCGCAAAAAAGGGAA
TAAGGGCGACACGGAAATGTTGAATACTCATACTCTTCCTTTTTCAATATTATTGAAGCATTTATCAGGG
TTATTGTCTCATGAGCGGATACATATTTGAATGTATTTAGAAAAATAAACAAATAGGGGTTCCGCGCACA
TTTCCCCGAAAAGTGCCACCTGACGTC
